Addgene plasmid #125028: pFUW-tetO-GATA2
Purpose: doxycycline-inducible expression of human GATA2 in mammalian cells
Depositing lab: Filipe Pereira. Depositing organization: Lund University. Publication: Cooperative Transcription Factor Induction Mediates Hemogenic Reprogramming. Gomes AM, Kurochkin I, Chang B, Daniel M, Law K, Satija N, Lachmann A, Wang Z, Ferreira L, Ma'ayan A, Chen BK, Papatsenko D, Lemischka IR, Moore KA, Pereira CF. Cell Rep. 2018 Dec 4;25(10):2821-2835.e7. doi: 10.1016/j.celrep.2018.11.032. PubMed 30517869.
Backbone
  Vector backbone: pFUW-tetO
  Vector type: Mammalian Expression, Lentiviral
Growth in bacteria
  Bacterial resistance: Ampicillin, 100 μg/mL
  Growth temperature: 37°C
  Growth strain: NEB Stable
  Copy number: High Copy
Gene/Insert
  Gene/Insert name: GATA binding protein 2
  Species: H. sapiens (human)
  Insert size (bp): 1443
  GenBank ID: NM_001145661.1
  Entrez Gene: GATA2 (a.k.a. DCML, IMD21, MONOMAC, NFE1B)
  Promoter: TRE-mCMV
  Tag / fusion protein: None
  Cloning method: Restriction Enzyme; 5′ cloning site EcoRI (unknown if destroyed); 3′ cloning site EcoRI (unknown if destroyed)
  Sequencing primers: 5′ TCCACGCTGTTTTGACCTCC
Terms and licenses: Academic/Nonprofit Terms; Industry Terms: Not Available to Industry
How to cite: pFUW-tetO-GATA2 was a gift from Filipe Pereira (Addgene plasmid # 125028 ; http://n2t.net/addgene:125028 ; RRID:Addgene_125028)
