[The description below was written by a language model from this plasmid's Addgene catalogue record and pLannotate feature annotations shown in this document.]
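Description:
pFUW-tetO-GATA2 is a lentiviral transfer plasmid for doxycycline-inducible expression of human GATA2 in mammalian cells, built on the pFUW-tetO backbone. In bacteria it is maintained at high copy through a ColE1/pUC-type origin and selected with ampicillin via the β-lactamase gene. An f1 origin is also present. Outside the viral region the backbone carries an SV40/EM7-driven BleoR cassette with an SV40 poly(A) signal. This could confer Zeocin resistance on transfected cells, but it lies outside the LTRs and would not be packaged into virus.

The viral genome is transcribed from a CMV enhancer/promoter fused to a truncated HIV-1 5' LTR, an arrangement that typically makes genomic RNA production Tat-independent. It is followed by the Ψ packaging signal with a gag fragment, the RRE for Rev-dependent nuclear export, and the cPPT/CTS, which aids nuclear import of the proviral DNA. The internal expression cassette consists of a tetracycline response element containing tetO operator repeats joined to a minimal CMV promoter (TRE-mCMV). This drives the untagged GATA2 coding sequence, an insert of about 1.4 kb cloned at EcoRI sites. A WPRE downstream enhances transcript stability and expression, and the unit ends in a 3' LTR (annotated as truncated) followed by a bGH poly(A) signal.

No tetracycline transactivator is annotated on this plasmid, so induction depends on rtTA supplied separately, for example from a second vector. Virus production likewise needs packaging and envelope functions provided in trans. The associated publication concerns hemogenic reprogramming by cooperative transcription factor induction, consistent with use of this vector to deliver inducible GATA2 alongside other factors.
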