Features (pLannotate 1.2.2; 31 found; start..end, strand, type, name):
     40..283     +  protein_bind   tetracycline response element (fragment): contains seven copies of the tetracycline operator tetO tetracycline repressor TetR
    301..339     +  promoter       minimal CMV promoter: human cytomegalovirus (CMV) immediate early promoter
    657..2096    +  CDS            GATA2: GATA2_HUMAN - Experimental evidence at protein level: Swiss-Prot protein existence level 1. Transcriptional activator which regulates endothelin-1 gene expression in endothelial cells. Binds to the consensus sequence 5'- AGATAG-3'. From Homo sapiens (Human).
   2719..2749    +  misc_feature   MCS (fragment): pBluescript multiple cloning site
   2749..3337    +  misc_feature   WPRE: woodchuck hepatitis virus posttranscriptional regulatory element
   3274..3855    +  CDS            nef (fragment): NEF_HV1H2 - Experimental evidence at protein level: Swiss-Prot protein existence level 1. Extracellular Nef protein targets CD4(+) T-lymphocytes for apoptosis by interacting with CXCR4 surface receptors. From Human immunodeficiency virus type 1 group M subtype B (isolate HXB2) (HIV-1).
   3862..4042    +  LTR            5' LTR (truncated): truncated 5' long terminal repeat (LTR) from HIV-1
   4074..4298    +  polyA_signal   bGH poly(A) signal: bovine growth hormone polyadenylation signal
   4302..4323    +  promoter       SV40 promoter (fragment): SV40 enhancer and early promoter
   4344..4772    +  rep_origin     f1 ori (sequence partly withheld): f1 bacteriophage origin of replication; arrow indicates direction of (+) strand synthesis
   4786..5115    +  promoter       SV40 promoter: SV40 enhancer and early promoter
   5163..5210    +  promoter       EM7 promoter: synthetic bacterial promoter&nbsp
   5229..5603    +  CDS            BleoR: antibiotic-binding protein; Sh ble from Streptoalloteichus hindustanus; confers resistance to bleomycin, phleomycin, and Zeocin™
   5613..5738    +  CDS            ble (fragment): BLE_KLEPN - Experimental evidence at protein level: Swiss-Prot protein existence level 1. Binding protein with a strong affinity to the bleomycin family of antibiotics. Binds to CL990; an antimitotic-antibiotic compound. From Klebsiella pneumoniae.
   5733..5854    +  polyA_signal   SV40 poly(A) signal: SV40 polyadenylation signal
   5927..5943    -  protein_bind   lac operator: The lac repressor binds to the lac operator to inhibit transcription in E. coli. This inhibition can be relieved by adding lactose or isopropyl-β-D-thiogalactopyranoside (IPTG). lac repressor encoded by lacI
   5951..5981    -  promoter       lac promoter: promoter for the E. coli lac operon
   5996..6017    -  protein_bind   CAP binding site: CAP binding activates transcription in the presence of cAMP. E. coli catabolite activator protein
   6030..6122    -  CDS            lacI (fragment): lac repressor; lacI; The lac repressor binds to the lac operator to inhibit transcription in E. coli. This inhibition can be relieved by adding lactose or isopropyl-β-D-thiogalactopyranoside (IPTG).
   6305..6893    -  rep_origin     ori: high-copy-number ColE1/pMB1/pBR322/pUC origin of replication
   7064..7924    -  CDS            AmpR: β-lactamase; bla; confers resistance to ampicillin, carbenicillin, and related antibiotics
   7925..8029    -  promoter       AmpR promoter: bla
   8088..8140    -  misc_feature   bom (fragment): basis of mobility region from pBR322
   8295..8674    +  enhancer       CMV enhancer: human cytomegalovirus immediate early enhancer
   8675..8874    +  promoter       CMV promoter: human cytomegalovirus (CMV) immediate early promoter
   8892..9072    +  LTR            5' LTR (truncated): truncated 5' long terminal repeat (LTR) from HIV-1
   9119..9244    +  misc_feature   HIV-1 Ψ: packaging signal of human immunodeficiency virus type 1
   9228..9591    +  CDS            HIV-1 gag (fragment): gag protein from human immunodeficiency virus 1; gag
   9737..9970    +  misc_feature   RRE: The Rev response element (RRE) of HIV-1 allows for Rev-dependent mRNA export from the nucleus to the cytoplasm.
  10347..10447   +  CDS            Rev (fragment): human immunodeficiency virus 1 (HIV-1) Rev protein; rev; enhances nuclear export of unspliced and incompletely spliced viral mRNAs
  10497..10614   +  misc_feature   cPPT/CTS: central polypurine tract and central termination sequence of HIV-1
>Addgene plasmid #125028 | pFUW-tetO-GATA2 | addgene full sequence | sequence record 246616 | Addgene NGS Result
CAGCAGAGATCCAGTTTGGTTAGATCTCGAGTTTACCACTCCCTATCAGTGATAGAGAAAAGTGAAAGTC
GAGTTTACCACTCCCTATCAGTGATAGAGAAAAGTGAAAGTCGAGTTTACCACTCCCTATCAGTGATAGA
GAAAAGTGAAAGTCGAGTTTACCACTCCCTATCAGTGATAGAGAAAAGTGAAAGTCGAGTTTACCACTCC
CTATCAGTGATAGAGAAAAGTGAAAGTCGAGTTTACCACTCCCTATCAGTGATAGAGAAAAGTGAAAGTC
GAGCTCGGTACCCGGGTCGAGGTAGGCGTGTACGGTGGGAGGCCTATATAAGCAGAGCTCGTTTAGTGAA
CCGTCAGATCGCCTGGAGACGCCATCCACGCTGTTTTGACCTCCATAGAAGACACCGGGACCGATCCAGC
CTCCGCGGCCCCGAATTCCGGGGCCGGAGCCGGGAGGGCCCGAGGCCGAGGCGCACTCTACCCCCAGCTC
CTACCCTGTAAGCCCCGCCAGCCTCCGGACGTGCTGTCCCTGGGCCCGTCGCCCTCGGGGCTCCCGCCGG
AACTCCTTCACTCTCAGAGGCCGAGTCCCTCCCCTCCCCACGGCTGCGTGTGGCCGTTGCCGTCTGCACC
CAGACCCTGAGCCGCCGCCGCCGGCCATGGAGGTGGCGCCCGAGCAGCCGCGCTGGATGGCGCACCCGGC
CGTGCTGAATGCGCAGCACCCCGACTCACACCACCCGGGCCTGGCGCACAACTACATGGAACCCGCGCAG
CTGCTGCCTCCAGACGAGGTGGACGTCTTCTTCAATCACCTCGACTCGCAGGGCAACCCCTACTATGCCA
ACCCCGCTCACGCGCGGGCGCGCGTCTCCTACAGCCCCGCGCACGCCCGCCTGACCGGAGGCCAGATGTG
CCGCCCACACTTGTTGCACAGCCCGGGTTTGCCCTGGCTGGACGGGGGCAAAGCAGCCCTCTCTGCCGCT
GCGGCCCACCACCACAACCCCTGGACCGTGAGCCCCTTCTCCAAGACGCCACTGCACCCCTCAGCTGCTG
GAGGCCCTGGAGGCCCACTCTCTGTGTACCCAGGGGCTGGGGGTGGGAGCGGGGGAGGCAGCGGGAGCTC
AGTGGCCTCCCTCACCCCTACAGCAGCCCACTCTGGCTCCCACCTTTTCGGCTTCCCACCCACGCCACCC
AAAGAAGTGTCTCCTGACCCTAGCACCACGGGGGCTGCGTCTCCAGCCTCATCTTCCGCGGGGGGTAGTG
CAGCCCGAGGAGAGGACAAGGACGGCGTCAAGTACCAGGTGTCACTGACGGAGAGCATGAAGATGGAAAG
TGGCAGTCCCCTGCGCCCAGGCCTAGCTACTATGGGCACCCAGCCTGCTACACACCACCCCATCCCCACC
TACCCCTCCTATGTGCCGGCGGCTGCCCACGACTACAGCAGCGGACTCTTCCACCCCGGAGGCTTCCTGG
GGGGACCGGCCTCCAGCTTCACCCCTAAGCAGCGCAGCAAGGCTCGTTCCTGTTCAGAAGGCCGGGAGTG
TGTCAACTGTGGGGCCACAGCCACCCCTCTCTGGCGGCGGGACGGCACCGGCCACTACCTGTGCAATGCC
TGTGGCCTCTACCACAAGATGAATGGGCAGAACCGACCACTCATCAAGCCCAAGCGAAGACTGTCGGCCG
CCAGAAGAGCCGGCACCTGTTGTGCAAATTGTCAGACGACAACCACCACCTTATGGCGCCGAAACGCCAA
CGGGGACCCTGTCTGCAACGCCTGTGGCCTCTACTACAAGCTGCACAATGTTAACAGGCCACTGACCATG
AAGAAGGAAGGGATCCAGACTCGGAACCGGAAGATGTCCAACAAGTCCAAGAAGAGCAAGAAAGGGGCGG
AGTGCTTCGAGGAGCTGTCAAAGTGCATGCAGGAGAAGTCATCCCCCTTCAGTGCAGCTGCCCTGGCTGG
ACACATGGCACCTGTGGGCCACCTCCCGCCCTTCAGCCACTCCGGACACATCCTGCCCACTCCGACGCCC
ATCCACCCCTCCTCCAGCCTCTCCTTCGGCCACCCCCACCCGTCCAGCATGGTGACCGCCATGGGCTAGG
GAACAGATGGACGTCGAGGACCGGGCACTCCCGGGATGGGTGGACCAAACCCTTAGCAGCCCAGCATTTC
CCGAAGGCCGACACCACTCCTGCCAGCCCGGCTCGGCCCAGCACCCCCTCTCCTGGAGGGCGCCCAGCAG
CCTGCCAGCAGTTACTGTGAATGTTCCCCACCGCTGAGAGGCTGCCTCCGCACCTGACCGCTGCCCAGGT
GGGGTTTCCTGCATGGACAGTTGTTTGGAGAACAACAAGGACAACTTTATGTAGAGAAAAGGAGGGGACG
GGACAGACGAAGGCAACCATTTTTAGAAGGAAAAAGGATTAGGCAAAAATAATTTATTTTGCTCTTGTTT
CTAACAAGGACTTGGAGACTTGGTGGTCTGAGCTGTCCCAAGTCCTCCGGTTCTTCCTCGGGATTGGCGG
GTCCACTTGCCAGGGCTCTGGGGGCAGATTTGTGGGGACCTCAGCCTGCACCCTCTTCTCCTCTGGCTTC
CCTCTCTGAAATAGCCGAACTCCAGGCTGGGCTGAGCCAAAGCCAGAGTGGCCACGGCCCAGGGAGGGTG
AGCTGGTGCCTGCTTTGACGGGCCAGGCCCTGGAGGGCAGAGACAATCACGGGCGGTCCTGCAGGAATTC
GATATCAAGCTTATCGATAATCAACCTCTGGATTACAAAATTTGTGAAAGATTGACTGGTATTCTTAACT
ATGTTGCTCCTTTTACGCTATGTGGATACGCTGCTTTAATGCCTTTGTATCATGCTATTGCTTCCCGTAT
GGCTTTCATTTTCTCCTCCTTGTATAAATCCTGGTTGCTGTCTCTTTATGAGGAGTTGTGGCCCGTTGTC
AGGCAACGTGGCGTGGTGTGCACTGTGTTTGCTGACGCAACCCCCACTGGTTGGGGCATTGCCACCACCT
GTCAGCTCCTTTCCGGGACTTTCGCTTTCCCCCTCCCTATTGCCACGGCGGAACTCATCGCCGCCTGCCT
TGCCCGCTGCTGGACAGGGGCTCGGCTGTTGGGCACTGACAATTCCGTGGTGTTGTCGGGGAAATCATCG
TCCTTTCCTTGGCTGCTCGCCTGTGTTGCCACCTGGATTCTGCGCGGGACGTCCTTCTGCTACGTCCCTT
CGGCCCTCAATCCAGCGGACCTTCCTTCCCGCGGCCTGCTGCCGGCTCTGCGGCCTCTTCCGCGTCTTCG
CCTTCGCCCTCAGACGAGTCGGATCTCCCTTTGGGCCGCCTCCCCGCATCGATACCGTCGACCTCGAGAC
CTAGAAAAACATGGAGCAATCACAAGTAGCAATACAGCAGCTACCAATGCTGATTGTGCCTGGCTAGAAG
CACAAGAGGAGGAGGAGGTGGGTTTTCCAGTCACACCTCAGGTACCTTTAAGACCAATGACTTACAAGGC
AGCTGTAGATCTTAGCCACTTTTTAAAAGAAAAGGGGGGACTGGAAGGGCTAATTCACTCCCAACGAAGA
CAAGATATCCTTGATCTGTGGATCTACCACACACAAGGCTACTTCCCTGATTGGCAGAACTACACACCAG
GGCCAGGGATCAGATATCCACTGACCTTTGGATGGTGCTACAAGCTAGTACCAGTTGAGCAAGAGAAGGT
AGAAGAAGCCAATGAAGGAGAGAACACCCGCTTGTTACACCCTGTGAGCCTGCATGGGATGGATGACCCG
GAGAGAGAAGTATTAGAGTGGAGGTTTGACAGCCGCCTAGCATTTCATCACATGGCCCGAGAGCTGCATC
CGGACTGTACTGGGTCTCTCTGGTTAGACCAGATCTGAGCCTGGGAGCTCTCTGGCTAACTAGGGAACCC
ACTGCTTAAGCCTCAATAAAGCTTGCCTTGAGTGCTTCAAGTAGTGTGTGCCCGTCTGTTGTGTGACTCT
GGTAACTAGAGATCCCTCAGACCCTTTTAGTCAGTGTGGAAAATCTCTAGCAGGGCCCGTTTAAACCCGC
TGATCAGCCTCGACTGTGCCTTCTAGTTGCCAGCCATCTGTTGTTTGCCCCTCCCCCGTGCCTTCCTTGA
CCCTGGAAGGTGCCACTCCCACTGTCCTTTCCTAATAAAATGAGGAAATTGCATCGCATTGTCTGAGTAG
GTGTCATTCTATTCTGGGGGGTGGGGTGGGGCAGGACAGCAAGGGGGAGGATTGGGAAGACAATAGCAGG
CATGCTGGGGATGCGGTGGGCTCTATGGCTTCTGAGGCGGAAAGAACCAGCTGGGGCTCTAGGGGGTATC
CCC
[124 nt withheld, positions 4344-4467]
C
[91 nt withheld, positions 4469-4559]
A
[49 nt withheld, positions 4561-4609]
CCTTTGACGTTGGAGTCCACGTTCTTT
[37 nt withheld, positions 4637-4673]
ACCCTATCTCGGTCTATTCTTTTGATTTATAAGGGATTTTGCCGATTTCGGCCTATTGGTTAAAAAATGA
GCTGATTTAACAAAAATTTAACGCGAATTAATTCTGTGGAATGTGTGTCAGTTAGGGTGTGGAAAGTCCC
CAGGCTCCCCAGCAGGCAGAAGTATGCAAAGCATGCATCTCAATTAGTCAGCAACCAGGTGTGGAAAGTC
CCCAGGCTCCCCAGCAGGCAGAAGTATGCAAAGCATGCATCTCAATTAGTCAGCAACCATAGTCCCGCCC
CTAACTCCGCCCATCCCGCCCCTAACTCCGCCCAGTTCCGCCCATTCTCCGCCCCATGGCTGACTAATTT
TTTTTATTTATGCAGAGGCCGAGGCCGCCTCTGCCTCTGAGCTATTCCAGAAGTAGTGAGGAGGCTTTTT
TGGAGGCCTAGGCTTTTGCAAAAAGCTCCCGGGAGCTTGTATATCCATTTTCGGATCTGATCAGCACGTG
TTGACAATTAATCATCGGCATAGTATATCGGCATAGTATAATACGACAAGGTGAGGAACTAAACCATGGC
CAAGTTGACCAGTGCCGTTCCGGTGCTCACCGCGCGCGACGTCGCCGGAGCGGTCGAGTTCTGGACCGAC
CGGCTCGGGTTCTCCCGGGACTTCGTGGAGGACGACTTCGCCGGTGTGGTCCGGGACGACGTGACCCTGT
TCATCAGCGCGGTCCAGGACCAGGTGGTGCCGGACAACACCCTGGCCTGGGTGTGGGTGCGCGGCCTGGA
CGAGCTGTACGCCGAGTGGTCGGAGGTCGTGTCCACGAACTTCCGGGACGCCTCCGGGCCGGCCATGACC
GAGATCGGCGAGCAGCCGTGGGGGCGGGAGTTCGCCCTGCGCGACCCGGCCGGCAACTGCGTGCACTTCG
TGGCCGAGGAGCAGGACTGACACGTGCTACGAGATTTCGATTCCACCGCCGCCTTCTATGAAAGGTTGGG
CTTCGGAATCGTTTTCCGGGACGCCGGCTGGATGATCCTCCAGCGCGGGGATCTCATGCTGGAGTTCTTC
GCCCACCCCAACTTGTTTATTGCAGCTTATAATGGTTACAAATAAAGCAATAGCATCACAAATTTCACAA
ATAAAGCATTTTTTTCACTGCATTCTAGTTGTGGTTTGTCCAAACTCATCAATGTATCTTATCATGTCTG
TATACCGTCGACCTCTAGCTAGAGCTTGGCGTAATCATGGTCATAGCTGTTTCCTGTGTGAAATTGTTAT
CCGCTCACAATTCCACACAACATACGAGCCGGAAGCATAAAGTGTAAAGCCTGGGGTGCCTAATGAGTGA
GCTAACTCACATTAATTGCGTTGCGCTCACTGCCCGCTTTCCAGTCGGGAAACCTGTCGTGCCAGCTGCA
TTAATGAATCGGCCAACGCGCGGGGAGAGGCGGTTTGCGTATTGGGCGCTCTTCCGCTTCCTCGCTCACT
GACTCGCTGCGCTCGGTCGTTCGGCTGCGGCGAGCGGTATCAGCTCACTCAAAGGCGGTAATACGGTTAT
CCACAGAATCAGGGGATAACGCAGGAAAGAACATGTGAGCAAAAGGCCAGCAAAAGGCCAGGAACCGTAA
AAAGGCCGCGTTGCTGGCGTTTTTCCATAGGCTCCGCCCCCCTGACGAGCATCACAAAAATCGACGCTCA
AGTCAGAGGTGGCGAAACCCGACAGGACTATAAAGATACCAGGCGTTTCCCCCTGGAAGCTCCCTCGTGC
GCTCTCCTGTTCCGACCCTGCCGCTTACCGGATACCTGTCCGCCTTTCTCCCTTCGGGAAGCGTGGCGCT
TTCTCATAGCTCACGCTGTAGGTATCTCAGTTCGGTGTAGGTCGTTCGCTCCAAGCTGGGCTGTGTGCAC
GAACCCCCCGTTCAGCCCGACCGCTGCGCCTTATCCGGTAACTATCGTCTTGAGTCCAACCCGGTAAGAC
ACGACTTATCGCCACTGGCAGCAGCCACTGGTAACAGGATTAGCAGAGCGAGGTATGTAGGCGGTGCTAC
AGAGTTCTTGAAGTGGTGGCCTAACTACGGCTACACTAGAAGAACAGTATTTGGTATCTGCGCTCTGCTG
AAGCCAGTTACCTTCGGAAAAAGAGTTGGTAGCTCTTGATCCGGCAAACAAACCACCGCTGGTAGCGGTG
GTTTTTTTGTTTGCAAGCAGCAGATTACGCGCAGAAAAAAAGGATCTCAAGAAGATCCTTTGATCTTTTC
TACGGGGTCTGACGCTCAGTGGAACGAAAACTCACGTTAAGGGATTTTGGTCATGAGATTATCAAAAAGG
ATCTTCACCTAGATCCTTTTAAATTAAAAATGAAGTTTTAAATCAATCTAAAGTATATATGAGTAAACTT
GGTCTGACAGTTACCAATGCTTAATCAGTGAGGCACCTATCTCAGCGATCTGTCTATTTCGTTCATCCAT
AGTTGCCTGACTCCCCGTCGTGTAGATAACTACGATACGGGAGGGCTTACCATCTGGCCCCAGTGCTGCA
ATGATACCGCGAGACCCACGCTCACCGGCTCCAGATTTATCAGCAATAAACCAGCCAGCCGGAAGGGCCG
AGCGCAGAAGTGGTCCTGCAACTTTATCCGCCTCCATCCAGTCTATTAATTGTTGCCGGGAAGCTAGAGT
AAGTAGTTCGCCAGTTAATAGTTTGCGCAACGTTGTTGCCATTGCTACAGGCATCGTGGTGTCACGCTCG
TCGTTTGGTATGGCTTCATTCAGCTCCGGTTCCCAACGATCAAGGCGAGTTACATGATCCCCCATGTTGT
GCAAAAAAGCGGTTAGCTCCTTCGGTCCTCCGATCGTTGTCAGAAGTAAGTTGGCCGCAGTGTTATCACT
CATGGTTATGGCAGCACTGCATAATTCTCTTACTGTCATGCCATCCGTAAGATGCTTTTCTGTGACTGGT
GAGTACTCAACCAAGTCATTCTGAGAATAGTGTATGCGGCGACCGAGTTGCTCTTGCCCGGCGTCAATAC
GGGATAATACCGCGCCACATAGCAGAACTTTAAAAGTGCTCATCATTGGAAAACGTTCTTCGGGGCGAAA
ACTCTCAAGGATCTTACCGCTGTTGAGATCCAGTTCGATGTAACCCACTCGTGCACCCAACTGATCTTCA
GCATCTTTTACTTTCACCAGCGTTTCTGGGTGAGCAAAAACAGGAAGGCAAAATGCCGCAAAAAAGGGAA
TAAGGGCGACACGGAAATGTTGAATACTCATACTCTTCCTTTTTCAATATTATTGAAGCATTTATCAGGG
TTATTGTCTCATGAGCGGATACATATTTGAATGTATTTAGAAAAATAAACAAATAGGGGTTCCGCGCACA
TTTCCCCGAAAAGTGCCACCTGACGTCGACGGATCGGGAGATCTCCCGATCCCCTATGGTGCACTCTCAG
TACAATCTGCTCTGATGCCGCATAGTTAAGCCAGTATCTGCTCCCTGCTTGTGTGTTGGAGGTCGCTGAG
TAGTGCGCGAGCAAAATTTAAGCTACAACAAGGCAAGGCTTGACCGACAATTGCATGAAGAATCTGCTTA
GGGTTAGGCGTTTTGCGCTGCTTCGCGATGTACGGGCCAGATATACGCGTTGACATTGATTATTGACTAG
TTATTAATAGTAATCAATTACGGGGTCATTAGTTCATAGCCCATATATGGAGTTCCGCGTTACATAACTT
ACGGTAAATGGCCCGCCTGGCTGACCGCCCAACGACCCCCGCCCATTGACGTCAATAATGACGTATGTTC
CCATAGTAACGCCAATAGGGACTTTCCATTGACGTCAATGGGTGGAGTATTTACGGTAAACTGCCCACTT
GGCAGTACATCAAGTGTATCATATGCCAAGTACGCCCCCTATTGACGTCAATGACGGTAAATGGCCCGCC
TGGCATTATGCCCAGTACATGACCTTATGGGACTTTCCTACTTGGCAGTACATCTACGTATTAGTCATCG
CTATTACCATGGTGATGCGGTTTTGGCAGTACATCAATGGGCGTGGATAGCGGTTTGACTCACGGGGATT
TCCAAGTCTCCACCCCATTGACGTCAATGGGAGTTTGTTTTGGCACCAAAATCAACGGGACTTTCCAAAA
TGTCGTAACAACTCCGCCCCATTGACGCAAATGGGCGGTAGGCGTGTACGGTGGGAGGTCTATATAAGCA
GCGCGTTTTGCCTGTACTGGGTCTCTCTGGTTAGACCAGATCTGAGCCTGGGAGCTCTCTGGCTAACTAG
GGAACCCACTGCTTAAGCCTCAATAAAGCTTGCCTTGAGTGCTTCAAGTAGTGTGTGCCCGTCTGTTGTG
TGACTCTGGTAACTAGAGATCCCTCAGACCCTTTTAGTCAGTGTGGAAAATCTCTAGCAGTGGCGCCCGA
ACAGGGACTTGAAAGCGAAAGGGAAACCAGAGGAGCTCTCTCGACGCAGGACTCGGCTTGCTGAAGCGCG
CACGGCAAGAGGCGAGGGGCGGCGACTGGTGAGTACGCCAAAAATTTTGACTAGCGGAGGCTAGAAGGAG
AGAGATGGGTGCGAGAGCGTCAGTATTAAGCGGGGGAGAATTAGATCGCGATGGGAAAAAATTCGGTTAA
GGCCAGGGGGAAAGAAAAAATATAAATTAAAACATATAGTATGGGCAAGCAGGGAGCTAGAACGATTCGC
AGTTAATCCTGGCCTGTTAGAAACATCAGAAGGCTGTAGACAAATACTGGGACAGCTACAACCATCCCTT
CAGACAGGATCAGAAGAACTTAGATCATTATATAATACAGTAGCAACCCTCTATTGTGTGCATCAAAGGA
TAGAGATAAAAGACACCAAGGAAGCTTTAGACAAGATAGAGGAAGAGCAAAACAAAAGTAAGACCACCGC
ACAGCAAGCGGCCGCTGATCTTCAGACCTGGAGGAGGAGATATGAGGGACAATTGGAGAAGTGAATTATA
TAAATATAAAGTAGTAAAAATTGAACCATTAGGAGTAGCACCCACCAAGGCAAAGAGAAGAGTGGTGCAG
AGAGAAAAAAGAGCAGTGGGAATAGGAGCTTTGTTCCTTGGGTTCTTGGGAGCAGCAGGAAGCACTATGG
GCGCAGCGTCAATGACGCTGACGGTACAGGCCAGACAATTATTGTCTGGTATAGTGCAGCAGCAGAACAA
TTTGCTGAGGGCTATTGAGGCGCAACAGCATCTGTTGCAACTCACAGTCTGGGGCATCAAGCAGCTCCAG
GCAAGAATCCTGGCTGTGGAAAGATACCTAAAGGATCAACAGCTCCTGGGGATTTGGGGTTGCTCTGGAA
AACTCATTTGCACCACTGCTGTGCCTTGGAATGCTAGTTGGAGTAATAAATCTCTGGAACAGATTTGGAA
TCACACGACCTGGATGGAGTGGGACAGAGAAATTAACAATTACACAAGCTTAATACACTCCTTAATTGAA
GAATCGCAAAACCAGCAAGAAAAGAATGAACAAGAATTATTGGAATTAGATAAATGGGCAAGTTTGTGGA
ATTGGTTTAACATAACAAATTGGCTGTGGTATATAAAATTATTCATAATGATAGTAGGAGGCTTGGTAGG
TTTAAGAATAGTTTTTGCTGTACTTTCTATAGTGAATAGAGTTAGGCAGGGATATTCACCATTATCGTTT
CAGACCCACCTCCCAACCCCGAGGGGACCCGACAGGCCCGAAGGAATAGAAGAAGAAGGTGGAGAGAGAG
ACAGAGACAGATCCATTCGATTAGTGAACGGATCGGCACTGCGTGCGCCAATTCTGCAGACAAATGGCAG
TATTCATCCACAATTTTAAAAGAAAAGGGGGGATTGGGGGGTACAGTGCAGGGGAAAGAATAGTAGACAT
AATAGCAACAGACATACAAACTAAAGAATTACAAAAACAAATTACAAAAATTCAAAATTTTCGGGTTTAT
TACAGGGA
